Addgene plasmid #145028: pET_RTX(exo-)-6xHis
Purpose: pET vector for IPTG-inducible, T7-based expression of the exonuclease deficient version of RTX bearing a C-terminal 6xHis tag
Depositing lab: Andrew Ellington. Depositing organization: University of Texas at Austin. Publication: A one-enzyme RT-qPCR assay for SARS-CoV-2, and procedures for reagent production. Bhadra S, Maranhao AC, Paik I, Ellington AD. BioProtocol 2021 10.21769/BioProtoc.3898.
Backbone
  Vector backbone: modified pET21
  Backbone size w/o insert (bp): 5871
  Total vector size (bp): 8232
  Vector type: Bacterial Expression
Growth in bacteria
  Bacterial resistance: Ampicillin, 100 μg/mL
  Growth temperature: 37°C
  Growth strain: DH5alpha
  Copy number: High Copy
Gene/Insert
  Gene/Insert name: RTX(exo-) (alt name: Exonuclease deficient variant of RTX)
  Species: Synthetic
  Insert size (bp): 2361
  Mutation: N210D
  Promoter: T7
  Tag / fusion protein: 6xHis (C terminal on insert)
  Cloning method: Restriction Enzyme; 5′ cloning site NdeI (not destroyed); 3′ cloning site NotI (not destroyed)
  Sequencing primers: 5′ GATCTCGATCCCGCGAAATTAATACGAC; 3′ TTGCTCAGCGGTGGCAGCAGC
Resource information
  A portion of this plasmid was derived from a plasmid made by: Jared Ellefson (Ellington Lab)
Terms and licenses: Academic/Nonprofit Terms; Industry Terms: Not Available to Industry
Depositor comments: Please visit https://doi.org/10.1101/2020.03.29.013342 for bioRxiv preprint.
How to cite: pET_RTX(exo-)-6xHis was a gift from Andrew Ellington (Addgene plasmid # 145028 ; http://n2t.net/addgene:145028 ; RRID:Addgene_145028)
