[The description below was written by a language model from this plasmid's Addgene catalogue record and pLannotate feature annotations shown in this document.]
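Description:
pET_RTX(exo-)-6xHis is an 8.2 kb bacterial expression plasmid built on a modified pET21 backbone for IPTG-inducible, T7 RNA polymerase-driven production of an exonuclease-deficient form of RTX. It replicates in E. coli from a ColE1/pMB1-type origin and is selected with ampicillin through the β-lactamase gene under its own promoter. The record lists it as high copy, although the annotation also shows rop, which normally restrains copy number, along with a bom fragment. An M13/f1-type phage origin is present as well. Short annotated fragments of a tetracycline resistance gene and mbeC look like pBR322-lineage backbone remnants rather than functional genes.

The expression cassette follows the usual pET layout. A T7 promoter is followed immediately by a lac operator, then the phage T7 gene 10 ribosome binding site, the open reading frame cloned between NdeI and NotI, and a T7 terminator. A plasmid-borne lacI gene supplies the repressor that keeps the cassette off until IPTG is added. Five tandem copies of the rrnB T1 terminator sit upstream of the T7 promoter, apparently one of the backbone modifications, and they would be expected to block read-through transcription into the cassette.

The roughly 2.4 kb synthetic insert is annotated by homology to a Thermococcus family B DNA polymerase that normally has 3'-to-5' proofreading exonuclease activity. The recorded N210D substitution defines the exo- variant. A C-terminal 6xHis tag allows metal-affinity purification. The short "SET1" hit downstream of the tag is probably an annotation artefact of vector sequence. The associated publication describes a one-enzyme RT-qPCR assay for SARS-CoV-2 and reagent production procedures, which points to recombinant production of this enzyme for such assays.
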