Features (pLannotate 1.2.2; 24 found; start..end, strand, type, name):
     40..126     +  terminator     rrnB T1 terminator: Escherichia coli rrnB; transcription terminator T1 from the E. coli rrnB gene
    223..309     +  terminator     rrnB T1 terminator: Escherichia coli rrnB; transcription terminator T1 from the E. coli rrnB gene
    406..492     +  terminator     rrnB T1 terminator: Escherichia coli rrnB; transcription terminator T1 from the E. coli rrnB gene
    589..675     +  terminator     rrnB T1 terminator: Escherichia coli rrnB; transcription terminator T1 from the E. coli rrnB gene
    772..858     +  terminator     rrnB T1 terminator: Escherichia coli rrnB; transcription terminator T1 from the E. coli rrnB gene
    993..1011    +  promoter       T7 promoter: promoter for bacteriophage T7 RNA polymerase
   1012..1036    +  protein_bind   lac operator: The lac repressor binds to the lac operator to inhibit transcription in E. coli. This inhibition can be relieved by adding lactose or isopropyl-β-D-thiogalactopyranoside (IPTG). lac repressor encoded by lacI
   1051..1073    +  RBS            RBS: efficient ribosome binding site from bacteriophage T7 gene 10 (Olins and Rangwala, 1989)
   1081..3396    +  CDS            pol: DPOL_THEGO - Also known as polA. Experimental evidence at protein level: Swiss-Prot protein existence level 1. In addition to polymerase activity, this DNA polymerase exhibits 3' to 5' exonuclease activity. From Thermococcus gorgonarius.
   3418..3435    +  CDS            7xHis (fragment): 6xHis affinity tag
   3459..3508    +  CDS            SET1 (fragment): solubility-enhancement tag derived from T7 phage gene 10B
   3516..3563    +  terminator     T7 terminator: transcription terminator for bacteriophage T7 RNA polymerase
   3623..3727    +  promoter       AmpR promoter: bla
   3728..4588    +  CDS            AmpR: β-lactamase; bla; confers resistance to ampicillin, carbenicillin, and related antibiotics
   4630..5143    -  rep_origin     M13 ori (sequence partly withheld): M13 bacteriophage origin of replication; arrow indicates direction of (+) strand synthesis
   5254..5842    +  rep_origin     ori: high-copy-number ColE1/pMB1/pBR322/pUC origin of replication
   6019..6109    -  misc_feature   bom (fragment): basis of mobility region from pBR322
   6211..6402    -  CDS            rop: Rop protein, which maintains plasmids at low copy number; rop
   6443..6553    +  CDS            mbeC (fragment): MBEC_ECOLX - Experimental evidence at protein level: Swiss-Prot protein existence level 1. Required for efficient mobilization of ColE1 plasmid and is thus essential to promote the specific transfer of the plasmid during conjugation. Probably functions by inducing DNA bending, helping the MbeA relaxase to melt the DNA around the nic site and cleave the phosphodiester bond. Binds specifically double-stranded DNA (dsDNA) containing the ColE1 oriT but does not recognize the inverted repeat (IR). From Escherichia coli.
   6588..6910    -  CDS            TcR (fragment): tetracycline efflux protein; tet; confers resistance to tetracycline
   6925..6946    -  protein_bind   CAP binding site: CAP binding activates transcription in the presence of cAMP. E. coli catabolite activator protein
   6959..8041    -  CDS            lacI: lac repressor; lacI; The lac repressor binds to the lac operator to inhibit transcription in E. coli. This inhibition can be relieved by adding lactose or isopropyl-β-D-thiogalactopyranoside (IPTG).
   8042..8119    -  promoter       lacI promoter: lacI
   8127..8220    -  CDS            TcR (fragment): tetracycline efflux protein; tet; confers resistance to tetracycline
>Addgene plasmid #145028 | pET_RTX(exo-)-6xHis | addgene full sequence | sequence record 292638 | Addgene NGS Result
CTTTCGTCTTCAAGAATTAATTCCCAATTCCCCAGGCATCAAATAAAACGAAAGGCTCAGTCGAAAGACT
GGGCCTTTCGTTTTATCTGTTGTTTGTCGGTGAACGCTCTCCTGAGTAGGACAAATCCGCCGGGAGCGGA
TTTGAACGTTGCGAAGCAACGGCCCGGAGGGTGGCGGGCAGGACGCCCGCCATAAACTGCCAGGAATTAA
TTCCCCAGGCATCAAATAAAACGAAAGGCTCAGTCGAAAGACTGGGCCTTTCGTTTTATCTGTTGTTTGT
CGGTGAACGCTCTCCTGAGTAGGACAAATCCGCCGGGAGCGGATTTGAACGTTGCGAAGCAACGGCCCGG
AGGGTGGCGGGCAGGACGCCCGCCATAAACTGCCAGGAATTAATTCCCCAGGCATCAAATAAAACGAAAG
GCTCAGTCGAAAGACTGGGCCTTTCGTTTTATCTGTTGTTTGTCGGTGAACGCTCTCCTGAGTAGGACAA
ATCCGCCGGGAGCGGATTTGAACGTTGCGAAGCAACGGCCCGGAGGGTGGCGGGCAGGACGCCCGCCATA
AACTGCCAGGAATTAATTCCCCAGGCATCAAATAAAACGAAAGGCTCAGTCGAAAGACTGGGCCTTTCGT
TTTATCTGTTGTTTGTCGGTGAACGCTCTCCTGAGTAGGACAAATCCGCCGGGAGCGGATTTGAACGTTG
CGAAGCAACGGCCCGGAGGGTGGCGGGCAGGACGCCCGCCATAAACTGCCAGGAATTAATTCCCCAGGCA
TCAAATAAAACGAAAGGCTCAGTCGAAAGACTGGGCCTTTCGTTTTATCTGTTGTTTGTCGGTGAACGCT
CTCCTGAGTAGGACAAATCCGCCGGGAGCGGATTTGAACGTTGCGAAGCAACGGCCCGGAGGGTGGCGGG
CAGGACGCCCGCCATAAACTGCCAGGAATTGGGGATCGGAATTAATTCCCGGTTTAAACCGGGGATCTCG
ATCCCGCGAAATTAATACGACTCACTATAGGGGAATTGTGAGCGGATAACAATTCCCCTCTAGAAATAAT
TTTGTTTAACTTTAAGAAGGAGATATACATATGATTCTTGACACGGATTACATCACGGAAGACGGCAAGC
CGGTTATCCGTATTTTCAAGAAAGAAAACGGCGAATTCAAGATTGAATACGATCGGACATTTGAACCGTA
CCTGTACGCTCTCCTCAAGGATGATAGCGCAATCGAAGAAGTGAAAAAAATCACCGCAGAGCGGCATGGC
ACAGTGGTAACAGTTAAGCGGGTCGAGAAAGTGCAGAAGAAGTTCTTAGGCCGGCCAGTCGAAGTATGGA
AATTATACTTCACACATCCACAGGACGTTCCGGCGATCATGGATAAGATTCGGGAGCATCCGGCGGTAAT
CGATATCTATGAATACGATATTCCGTTCGCTATTCGCTACCTTATTGACAAAGGTTTAGTTCCAATGGAG
GGTGATGAGGAACTTAAACTGTTAGCATTCGATATCGAAACACTTTATCACGAAGGTGAAGAGTTTGCCG
AAGGTCCGATTTTAATGATCTCGTACGCCGATGAAGAAGGCGCACGCGTAATTACGTGGAAAAATGTGGA
CCTCCCGTACGTAGACGTAGTGAGCACTGAGCGCGAGATGATTAAACGTTTCCTTCGGGTAGTAAAAGAA
AAAGACCCAGACGTGCTGATTACGTATGACGGCGACAACTTTGATTTTGCCTATCTCAAGAAGCGTTGCG
AAAAGTTAGGCATTAATTTCGCCCTGGGTCGGGACGGTTCAGAGCCGAAAATTCAGCGGATGGGCGACCG
CTTTGCTGTGGAGGTAAAAGGTCGCATCCATTTCGATTTATATCCGGTTATCCGGCGCACCATCAACTTG
CCGACTTACACACTTGAAGCAGTTTACGAAGCGGTGTTCGGCCAACCAAAAGAAAAGGTTTATGCCGAGG
AGATTACCACCGCATGGGAAACTGGCGAAAACTTGGAGCGGGTGGCTCGGTATTCCATGGAAGATGCCAA
GGTGACCTACGAACTGGGCAAAGAGTTTTTACCGATGGAAGCACAATTAAGCCGCCTTATTGGTCAGTCC
CTCTGGGATGTGTCGCGTTCTTCAACGGGCAATTTAGTCGAATGGTTTCTTCTTCGGAAAGCGTACGAGC
GTAACGAGCTTGCTCCAAATAAGCCAGACGAAAAAGAATTGGCTCGGCGCCATCAGTCACATGAGGGCGG
CTACATTAAGGAGCCAGAACGGGGCTTGTGGGAGAACATCGTCTACCTTGATTTTCGGTCTCTTTATCCG
TCTATTATCATCACACATAACGTCTCGCCAGATACCCTGAACCGTGAAGGCTGTAAAGAATATGATGTGG
CACCACAGGTCGGCCATCGTTTTTGTAAAGACTTCCCGGGCTTCATTCCATCTCTTCTGGGTGATTTGTT
AGAAGAGCGTCAAAAGATCAAGAAACGTATGAAAGCGACAATTGACCCAATTGAACGCAAATTACTTGAT
TACCGTCAGCGTGCAATCAAGATCCTCGCGAACTCTCTGTACGGTTATTACGGCTACGCACGCGCCCGGT
GGTATTGCAAAGAATGTGCAGAATCAGTCATTGCTTGGGGTCGGGAGTACCTGACCATGACGATTAAGGA
AATTGAGGAGAAATACGGTTTCAAGGTCATCTATAGTGACACGGATGGTTTCTTTGCAACGATTCCAGGT
GCGGACGCAGAAACTGTAAAGAAAAAGGCAATGGAGTTCTTGAAGTATATTAATGCGAAGTTGCCAGGCG
CCCTGGAATTAGAGTACGAAGGTTTTTATAAGCGTGGCCTGTTCGTGACAAAGAAGAAATACGCGGTAAT
TGACGAGGAAGGCAAGATCACAACTCGTGGCTTGGAAATTGTTCGTCGCGATTGGAGCGAGATCGCAAAG
GAGACCCAAGCTCGTGTGTTGGAGGCCCTCCTGAAGGATGGTGACGTCGAAAAAGCCGTACGCATCGTTA
AGGAGGTTACAGAGAAGCTTAGCAAGTATGAGGTCCCACCAGAGAAACTTGTTATTCATAAACAAATCAC
TCGCGACCTTAAAGACTATAAGGCCACTGGTCCACACGTCGCCGTAGCAAAGCGGCTTGCGGCTCGGGGC
GTCAAGATTCGGCCAGGCACGGTTATTAGTTACATCGTCCTCAAAGGCTCAGGCCGGATTGTTGATCGCG
CGATTCCATTTGATGAATTTGATCCGACGAAGCATAAATATGATGCGGAATATTACATTGAAAAACAGGT
TCTGCCGGCGGTGGAGCGCATCTTACGTGCGTTCGGCTATCGCAAGGAGGATTTGCGGTACCAGAAAACT
CGTCAAGTCGGTTTGAGTGCCCGTCTGAAGCCGAAAGGTACCCTCGAGGGATCCAGCCATCACCATCACC
ATCACTGATAAGCGGCCGCATTGATCCGGCTGCTAACAAAGCCCGAAAGGAAGCTGAGTTGGCTGCTGCC
ACCGCTGAGCAATAACTAGCATAACCCCTTGGGGCCTCTAAACGGGTCTTGAGGGGTTTTTTGCTGAAAG
GAGGAACTATATCCGGATAACTACGTCAGGTGGCACTTTTCGGGGAAATGTGCGCGGAACCCCTATTTGT
TTATTTTTCTAAATACATTCAAATATGTATCCGCTCATGAGACAATAACCCTGATAAATGCTTCAATAAT
ATTGAAAAAGGAAGAGTATGAGTATTCAACATTTCCGTGTCGCCCTTATTCCCTTTTTTGCGGCATTTTG
CCTTCCTGTTTTTGCTCACCCAGAAACGCTGGTGAAAGTAAAAGATGCTGAAGATCAGTTGGGTGCACGA
GTGGGTTACATCGAACTGGATCTCAACAGCGGTAAGATCCTTGAGAGTTTTCGCCCCGAAGAACGTTTCC
CAATGATGAGCACTTTTAAAGTTCTGCTATGTGGCGCGGTATTATCCCGTGTTGACGCCGGGCAAGAGCA
ACTCGGTCGCCGCATACACTATTCTCAGAATGACTTGGTTGAGTACTCACCAGTCACAGAAAAGCATCTT
ACGGATGGCATGACAGTAAGAGAATTATGCAGTGCTGCCATAACCATGAGTGATAACACTGCGGCCAACT
TACTTCTGACAACGATCGGAGGACCGAAGGAGCTAACCGCTTTTTTGCACAACATGGGGGATCATGTAAC
TCGCCTTGATCGTTGGGAACCGGAGCTGAATGAAGCCATACCAAACGACGAGCGTGACACCACGATGCCT
GTAGCAATGGCAACAACGTTGCGCAAACTATTAACTGGCGAACTACTTACTCTAGCTTCCCGGCAACAAT
TAATAGACTGGATGGAGGCGGATAAAGTTGCAGGACCACTTCTGCGCTCGGCCCTTCCGGCTGGCTGGTT
TATTGCTGATAAATCTGGAGCCGGTGAGCGTGGGTCTCGCGGTATCATTGCAGCACTGGGGCCAGATGGT
AAGCCCTCCCGTATCGTAGTTATCTACACGACGGGGAGTCAGGCAACTATGGATGAACGAAATAGACAGA
TCGCTGAGATAGGTGCCTCACTGATTAAGCATTGGTAACTGTCAGACCAAGTTTACTCATATATACTTTA
GATTGATT
[38 nt withheld, positions 4629-4666]
A
[37 nt withheld, positions 4668-4704]
ATTTTGTTAAAATTCGCGTTAAATTTTTGTTAAATCAGCTCATTTTTTAACCAATAGGCCGAAATCGGCA
AAATCCCTTATAAATCAAAAGAATAGCCCGAGATAGGGT
[37 nt withheld, positions 4814-4850]
AAAGAACGTGGACTCCAACGTCAAAGG
[141 nt withheld, positions 4878-5018]
G
[125 nt withheld, positions 5020-5144]
AAAGGATCTAGGTGAAGATCCTTTTTGATAATCTCATGACCAAAATCCCTTAACGTGAGTTTTCGTTCCA
CTGAGCGTCAGACCCCGTAGAAAAGATCAAAGGATCTTCTTGAGATCCTTTTTTTCTGCGCGTAATCTGC
TGCTTGCAAACAAAAAAACCACCGCTACCAGCGGTGGTTTGTTTGCCGGATCAAGAGCTACCAACTCTTT
TTCCGAAGGTAACTGGCTTCAGCAGAGCGCAGATACCAAATACTGTCCTTCTAGTGTAGCCGTAGTTAGG
CCACCACTTCAAGAACTCTGTAGCACCGCCTACATACCTCGCTCTGCTAATCCTGTTACCAGTGGCTGCT
GCCAGTGGCGATAAGTCGTGTCTTACCGGGTTGGACTCAAGACGATAGTTACCGGATAAGGCGCAGCGGT
CGGGCTGAACGGGGGGTTCGTGCACACAGCCCAGCTTGGAGCGAACGACCTACACCGAACTGAGATACCT
ACAGCGTGAGCTATGAGAAAGCGCCACGCTTCCCGAAGGGAGAAAGGCGGACAGGTATCCGGTAAGCGGC
AGGGTCGGAACAGGAGAGCGCACGAGGGAGCTTCCAGGGGGAAACGCCTGGTATCTTTATAGTCCTGTCG
GGTTTCGCCACCTCTGACTTGAGCGTCGATTTTTGTGATGCTCGTCAGGGGGGCGGAGCCTATGGAAAAA
CGCCAGCAACGCGGCCTTTTTACGGTTCCTGGCCTTTTGCTGGCCTTTTGCTCACATGTTCTTTCCTGCG
TTATCCCCTGATTCTGTGGATAACCGTATTACCGCCTTTGAGTGAGCTGATACCGCTCGCCGCAGCCGAA
CGACCGAGCGCAGCGAGTCAGTGAGCGAGGAAGCTATGGTGCACTCTCAGTACAATCTGCTCTGATGCCG
CATAGTTAAGCCAGTATACACTCCGCTATCGCTACGTGACTGGGTCATGGCTGCGCCCCGACACCCGCCA
ACACCCGCTGACGCGCCCTGACGGGCTTGTCTGCTCCCGGCATCCGCTTACAGACAAGCTGTGACCGTCT
CCGGGAGCTGCATGTGTCAGAGGTTTTCACCGTCATCACCGAAACGCGCGAGGCAGCTGCGGTAAAGCTC
ATCAGCGTGGTCGTGCAGCGATTCACAGATGTCTGCCTGTTCATCCGCGTCCAGCTCGTTGAGTTTCTCC
AGAAGCGTTAATGTCTGGCTTCTGATAAAGCGGGCCATGTTAAGGGCGGTTTTTTCCTGTTTGGTCACTG
ATGCCTCCGTGTAAGGGGGATTTCTGTTCATGGGGGTAATGATACCGATGAAACGAGAGAGGATGCTCAC
GATACGGGTTACTGATGATGAACATGCCCGGTTACTGGAACGTTGTGAGGGTAAACAACTGGCGGTATGG
ATGCGGCGGGACCAGAGAAAAATCACTCAGGGTCAATGCCAGCCGAACGCCAGCAAGACGTAGCCCAGCG
CGTCGGCCGCCATGCCGGCGATAATGGCCTGCTTCTCGCCGAAACGTTTGGTGGCGGGACCAGTGACGAA
GGCTTGAGCGAGGGCGTGCAAGATTCCGAATACCGCAAGCGACAGGCCGATCATCGTCGCGCTCCAGCGA
AAGCGGTCCTCGCCGAAAATGACCCAGAGCGCTGCCGGCACCTGTCCTACGAGTTGCATGATAAAGAAGA
CAGTCATAAGTGCGGCGACGATAGTCATGCCCCGCGCCCACCGGAAGGAGCTGACTGGGTTGAAGGCTCT
CAAGGGCATCGGTCGAGATCCCGGTGCCTAATGAGTGAGCTAACTTACATTAATTGCGTTGCGCTCACTG
CCCGCTTTCCAGTCGGGAAACCTGTCGTGCCAGCTGCATTAATGAATCGGCCAACGCGCGGGGAGAGGCG
GTTTGCGTATTGGGCGCCAGGGTGGTTTTTCTTTTCACCAGTGAGACGGGCAACAGCTGATTGCCCTTCA
CCGCCTGGCCCTGAGAGAGTTGCAGCAAGCGGTCCACGCTGGTTTGCCCCAGCAGGCGAAAATCCTGTTT
GATGGTGGTTAACGGCGGGATATAACATGAGCTGTCTTCGGTATCGTCGTATCCCACTACCGAGATGTCC
GCACCAACGCGCAGCCCGGACTCGGTAATGGCGCGCATTGCGCCCAGCGCCATCTGATCGTTGGCAACCA
GCATCGCAGTGGGAACGATGCCCTCATTCAGCATTTGCATGGTTTGTTGAAAACCGGACATGGCACTCCA
GTCGCCTTCCCGTTCCGCTATCGGCTGAATTTGATTGCGAGTGAGATATTTATGCCAGCCAGCCAGACGC
GGACGCGCCGAGACAGAACTTAATGGGCCCGCTAACAGCGCGATTTGCTGGTGACCCAATGCGACCAGAT
GCTCCACGCCCAGTCGCGTACCGTCTTCATGGGAGAAAATAATACTGTTGATGGGTGTCTGGTCAGAGAC
ATCAAGAAATAACGCCGGAACATTAGTGCAGGCAGCTTCCACAGCAATGGCATCCTGGTCATCCAGCGGA
TAGTTAATGATCAGCCCACTGACGCGTTGCGCGAGAAGATTGTGCACCGCCGCTTTACAGGCTTCGACGC
CGCTTCGTTCTACCATCGACACCACCACGCTGGCACCCAGTTGATCGGCGCGAGATTTAATCGCCGCGAC
AATTTGCGACGGCGCGTGCAGGGCCAGACTGGAGGTGGCAACGCCAATCAGCAACGACTGTTTGCCCGCC
AGTTGTTGTGCCACGCGGTTGGGAATGTAATTCAGCTCCGCCATCGCCGCTTCCACTTTTTCCCGCGTTT
TCGCAGAAACGTGGCTGGCCTGGTTCACCACGCGGGAAACGGTCTGATAAGAGACACCGGCATACTCTGC
GACATCGTATAACGTTACTGGTTTCACATTCACCACCCTGAATTGACTCTCTTCCGGGCGCTATCATGCC
ATACCGCGAAAGGTTTTGCGCCATTCGATGGTGTCCGGGATCTCGACGCTCTCCCTTATGCGACTCCTGC
ATTAGGAAGCAGCCCAGTAGTAGGTTGAGGCCGTTGAGCACCGCCGCCGCAAGGAATGGTGCATGCCGGC
ATGCCGCC
