>Addgene plasmid #145028 | pET_RTX(exo-)-6xHis | addgene partial sequence | sequence record 288176 | T7 5'-TAATACGACTCACTATAGGG-3'
CTAGAATAATTTTGTTTAACTTTAAGAAGGAGATATACATATGATTCTTGACACGGATTACATCACGGAA
GACGGCAAGCCGGTTATCCGTATTTTCAAGAAAGAAAACGGCGAATTCAAGATTGAATACGATCGGACAT
TTGAACCGTACCTGTACGCTCTCCTCAAGGATGATAGCGCAATCGAAGAAGTGAAAAAAATCACCGCAGA
GCGGCATGGCACAGTGGTAACAGTTAAGCGGGTCGAGAAAGTGCAGAAGAAGTTCTTAGGCCGGCCAGTC
GAAGTATGGAAATTATACTTCACACATCCACAGGACGTTCCGGCGATCATGGATAAGATTCGGGAGCATC
CGGCGGTAATCGATATCTATGAATACGATATTCCGTTCGCTATTCGCTACCTTATTGACAAAGGTTTAGT
TCCAATGGAGGGTGATGAGGAACTTAAACTGTTAGCATTCGATATCGAAACACTTTATCACGAAGGTGAA
GAGTTTGCCGAAGGTCCGATTTTAATGATCTCGTACGCCGATGAAGAAGGCGCACGCGTAATTACGTGGA
AAAATGTGGACCTCCCGTACGTAGACGTAGTGAGCACTGAGCGCGAGATGATTAAACGTTTCCTTCGGGT
AGTAAAAGAAAAAGACCCAGACGTGCTGATTACGTATGACGGCGACAACTTTGATTTTGCCTATCTCAAG
AAGCGTTGCGAAAAGTTAGGCATTAATTTCGCCCTGGGTCGGGACGGTTCAGAGCCGAAAATTCAGCGGA
TGGGCGACCGCTTTGCTGTGGAGGTAAAAGGTCGCATCCATTTCGATTTATATCCGGTTATCCGGCGCAC
CATCAACTTGCCGACTTACACACTTGAAGCAGTTTACGAAGCGGTGTTCGGCCAACCAAAAGAAAAGGNT
TATGCCGAGGAGATTACCNCCGCAT
