>Addgene plasmid #145028 | pET_RTX(exo-)-6xHis | addgene partial sequence | sequence record 291757 | T7term 5'-GCTAGTTATTGCTCAGCGG-3'
GTTAGCAGCCGGATCAATGCGGCCGCTTATCAGTGATGGTGATGGTGATGGCTGGATCCCTCGAGGGTAC
CTTTCGGCTTCAGACGGGCACTCAAACCGACTTGACGAGTTTTCTGGTACCGCAAATCCTCCTTGCGATA
GCCGAACGCACGTAAGATGCGCTCCACCGCCGGCAGAACCTGTTTTTCAATGTAATATTCCGCATCATAT
TTATGCTTCGTCGGATCAAATTCATCAAATGGAATCGCGCGATCAACAATCCGGCCTGAGCCTTTGAGGA
CGATGTAACTAATAACCGTGCCTGGCCGAATCTTGACGCCCCGAGCCGCAAGCCGCTTTGCTACGGCGAC
GTGTGGACCAGTGGCCTTATAGTCTTTAAGGTCGCGAGTGATTTGTTTATGAATAACAAGTTTCTCTGGT
GGGACCTCATACTTGCTAAGCTTCTCTGTAACCTCCTTAACGATGCGTACGGCTTTTTCGACGTCACCAT
CCTTCAGGAGGGCCTCCAACACACGAGCTTGGGTCTCCTTTGCGATCTCGCTCCAATCGCGACGAACAAT
TTCCAAGCCACGAGTTGTGATCTTGCCTTCCTCGTCAATTACCGCGTATTTCTTCTTTGTCACGAACAGG
CCACGCTTATAAAAACCTTCGTACTCTAATTCCAGGGCGCCTGGCAACTTCGCATTAATATACTTCAAGA
ACTCCATTGCCTTTTTCTTTACAGTTTCTGCGTCCGCACCTGGAATCGTTGCAAAGAAACCATCCGTGTC
ACTATAGATGACCTTGAAACCGTATTTCTCCTCAATTTCCTTAATCGTCATGGTCAGGTACTCCCGACCC
CAAGCAATGACTGATTCTGCACATTCTTTGCAATACCACCGGGCGCGTGCGTAGCCGTAATAACCGTACA
GAGAGTTCGCGAGGATCTTGATTGCACGCTGACGGTAATCAAGTAATTTGCGTTCAATTGGGTCAATTGT
CGCTTTCATACGTTT
